Addgene plasmid #40865: p3.5VPIII.EGFP.IGR2.1
Depositing lab: Harold Gainer. Depositing organization: National Institute of Neurological Disorders and Strokes (NINDS). Publication: Regulatory domains in the intergenic region of the oxytocin and vasopressin genes that control their hypothalamus-specific expression in vitro. Fields RL, House SB, Gainer H. J Neurosci. 2003 Aug 27;23(21):7801-9. PubMed 12944509.
Backbone
  Vector backbone: pSE280
  Backbone size w/o insert (bp): 4000
  Total vector size (bp): 11974
  Vector type: Bacterial Expression
Growth in bacteria
  Bacterial resistance: Ampicillin, 100 μg/mL
  Growth temperature: 37°C
  Growth strain: Top10
  Copy number: High Copy
Gene/Insert
  Gene/Insert name: Mouse vasopressin gene (alt name: Mouse AVP)
  Species: M. musculus (mouse)
  Insert size (bp): 9000
  GenBank ID: NC_000068.7
  Entrez Gene: Avp (a.k.a. Vp, Vsp)
  Promoter: AVP
  Cloning method: Restriction Enzyme; 5′ cloning site BamHI (not destroyed); 3′ cloning site BamHI (not destroyed)
  Sequencing primers: 5′ CAAATATTCTGAAATGAGCT; 3′ CTTTATCAGAAGCCAGA
Terms and licenses: Academic/Nonprofit Terms; Industry Terms: Not Available to Industry
Depositor comments: the following mutations are known and do not effect plasmid function: TT--5510CTTG, G5386A, A4984T,A6794G.
How to cite: p3.5VPIII.EGFP.IGR2.1 was a gift from Harold Gainer (Addgene plasmid # 40865 ; http://n2t.net/addgene:40865 ; RRID:Addgene_40865)
