[The description below was written by a language model from this plasmid's Addgene catalogue record and pLannotate feature annotations shown in this document.]
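Description:
p3.5VPIII.EGFP.IGR2.1 is an 11,974 bp plasmid built on the pSE280 backbone (about 4 kb) that carries a roughly 9 kb mouse vasopressin (Avp) genomic fragment, cloned as a BamHI fragment with both sites preserved. It is maintained in E. coli through a ColE1/pMB1-type origin and selected with ampicillin via the bla gene. The record lists it as high copy, although the annotation also finds the pBR322-derived bom and rop elements. Backbone features include a trc promoter with a lac operator fragment upstream of the cloning site and the rrnB 5S/T1/T2 terminator region downstream. These explain the catalogue's "bacterial expression" classification, but the payload is a mammalian genomic reporter driven by the AVP promoter rather than a bacterial expression cassette.

Within the insert, the annotation detects vasopressin precursor coding sequence in separate blocks, consistent with an exon–intron genomic arrangement. These are matched to the rat protein by homology, whereas the record gives the species as mouse. An EGFP coding sequence follows shortly after the last Avp block, and more than 2 kb of unannotated sequence lies between EGFP and the backbone terminators. The name suggests about 3.5 kb of upstream sequence, EGFP placed in the third exon, and about 2.1 kb of downstream intergenic region (IGR). This reading fits the feature positions but is not spelled out in the record. The associated publication concerns regulatory domains in the oxytocin–vasopressin intergenic region that control hypothalamus-specific expression in vitro, so the construct likely serves as a fluorescent reporter for testing how flanking sequences direct cell-type-specific vasopressin gene expression. The depositor notes several known sequence differences that do not affect plasmid function.
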