Features (pLannotate 1.2.2; 16 found; start..end, strand, type, name):
     12..29      +  promoter       tet promoter (fragment): E. coli promoter for tetracycline efflux protein gene
    202..231     +  promoter       trc promoter: strong E. coli promoter; hybrid between the trp and lac UV5 promoters
    235..257     +  protein_bind   lac operator (fragment): The lac repressor binds to the lac operator to inhibit transcription in E. coli. This inhibition can be relieved by adding lactose or isopropyl-β-D-thiogalactopyranoside (IPTG). lac repressor encoded by lacI
   3861..3992    +  CDS            Avp (fragment): NEU2_RAT - Experimental evidence at protein level: Swiss-Prot protein existence level 1. Vasopressin has a direct antidiuretic action on the kidney, it also causes vasoconstriction of the peripheral vessels. Acts by binding to vasopressin receptors (V1bR/AVPR1B, V1aR/AVPR1A, and V2R/AVPR2) (By similarity). From Rattus norvegicus (Rat).
   4135..4152    -  misc_feature   Bcl-2 SA (fragment): splice acceptor site from the intron 2/exon 3 junction of the human Bcl-2 gene (Seto et al., 1988)
   5135..5710    +  CDS            Avp: NEU2_RAT - Experimental evidence at protein level: Swiss-Prot protein existence level 1. Vasopressin has a direct antidiuretic action on the kidney, it also causes vasoconstriction of the peripheral vessels. Acts by binding to vasopressin receptors (V1bR/AVPR1B, V1aR/AVPR1A, and V2R/AVPR2) (By similarity). From Rattus norvegicus (Rat).
   5744..6463    +  CDS            EGFP: the original enhanced GFP (Yang et al., 1996) mammalian codon-optimized
   8791..8906    +  ncRNA          5S rRNA: Accession: RF00001 - 5S ribosomal RNA
   8910..8996    +  terminator     rrnB T1 terminator: Escherichia coli rrnB; transcription terminator T1 from the E. coli rrnB gene
   9088..9115    +  terminator     rrnB T2 terminator: transcription terminator T2 from the E. coli rrnB gene
   9135..9226    +  promoter       AmpR promoter: bla
   9227..10087   +  CDS            AmpR: β-lactamase; bla; confers resistance to ampicillin, carbenicillin, and related antibiotics
  10258..10846   +  rep_origin     ori: high-copy-number ColE1/pMB1/pBR322/pUC origin of replication
  11032..11172   -  misc_feature   bom: basis of mobility region from pBR322
  11274..11465   -  CDS            rop: Rop protein, which maintains plasmids at low copy number; rop
  11482..11862   +  CDS            YPB1_ECOLX: Protein predicted: Swiss-Prot protein existence level 4. From Escherichia coli.
>Addgene plasmid #40865 | p3.5VPIII.EGFP.IGR2.1 | depositor full sequence | sequence record 54132 | p3.5VPIII.EGFP.IGR2.1 sequence 11974 bps
AATTCTCATGTTTGACAGCTTATCATCGACTGCACGGTGCACCAATGCTTCTGGCGTCAGGCAGCCATCG
GAAGCTGTGGTATGGCTGTGCAGGTCGTAAATCACTGCATAATTCGTGTCGCTCAAGGCGCACTCCCGTT
CTGGATAATGTTTTTTGCGCCGACATCATAACGGTTCTGGCAAATATTCTGAAATGAGCTGTTGACAATT
AATCATCCGGCTCGTATAATGTGTGGAATTGTGAGCGGATAACAATTTCACACAGGAAACAGACCATGGC
TGGTGACCACGTCGTGGAATGCCTTCGAATTCAGCACCTGCACATGGGACGTCGACCTGAGGTAATTATA
ACCCGGGCCCTATATATGGATCCCCACACCGTGTGCATATGGTTCACCACCTTTTTCAGTGACTTCCTCT
TTGCAGTCACCAGCTGAAGGTATGGGGAGGACTCTAGCGGCCGTTGGCCTCTACCCAGCCGGGACCTGCA
AGGCCGTGCACAGCCTCATCCCTCAGCAATGGCACTGAGTGATGCCAGGCCTGCCATCTCATGTGCCTTT
GGCTGTTGGGACACAGTGTGCCTCTATGGAGCCAGCCTAACCCTTCGTGCTAGACAAACTGCACAATTTC
TGCTCGACCTCAGAGGCTTTTTTATCTTTCCTTGTGAGTTTCTTGTCACCCAGCAGTGTTTCTTGCCTCT
TTGCTTGATGCCTCTGCGGGAAGATGGACAGGGCTGGTTTTTCCCACTTCCCCGCAAACAGGTTTGTCAT
ACCTTTTGGGGGTGGGTGGTTTTGTCCTTGTCAAGCATAGCAGGTCACCCGACCCAGCACTGTGAATCTA
CCCAACTCGTCTCTGTACAAAATTAAACAACAAAAAGAAAGTTGTTTTTCTCGAGACGAGGTTTCTCTAT
GTAGCCCTGGCTATCCTGGATCTTGCTCTATAGACCAGGCTATCCTCGAACTCAGAGAACTGCCTGCCTC
TGTCTCTTGAGTGCTGGCATTGAGTATTAAGTCGTGGGAGGTGCAGCTATTTGAATAGTGATTGCAGATT
GGAACCCTGAGAAGGTGGGTGGGTGGGTGGGGGAACAAGAGTTAAATCAAACTATGTTAAATCAGAAAGG
CCCCATGCCTATCCAGTGGAAGCTGTCACTGGAGGTTCTAACTACAGGTCTGGCATGTCAGGGAAGGGCT
CAGAAGGTTTGAGCTGGGGCATCATTAGTTTGTAAAAATTATGAAAATACTCTAGGAAGAAGACAAGAGA
AGGGACACCATAGCAAGCAAACTTTGGGATGTTCCAGGATTGTGAAGTCAGAAAATGAAGCAGGGGGGTG
GTGTGGCAGAAGGTCCAGGAGAGCACAGAGTGTGCTGTCAAAACAAAGGCTTCATCGTGTGAAACTTCAC
TGGGAAAGATGGACACGCCCACAAAGCTCTTCTGATTACAACGGTAGTAATTTCAGTAGGCAGATTTGGG
CAGAAATCGGAATGCAGGGGATTACAGAGTAAATGCTGACTTTTGGATAAGAATAACAGATCACATGACA
GGCATGGTGGCTCACATCTTTGAAAGCAACACTCCCAAGGCAGAGTTAGGCTGTGAGCTTGAGGCTAGTC
TGGTCTACATAGAAATTTCCAGTCCAGCCAGAGCTACAGATTCAGACCCTGTCAGTATTTGGGAAAAAGA
AGCTATGAGGCTATCTGGGAGTCCATGTGGCATGTGGCGAGGGAGGACCTGAACTGAAGAGAGCCAGCAT
GCTGTCGGGACCTTTCCTAGCCAGCAGAGATGCTAAGGCAGGTGAAGATTAGGTCTCGTGGACCTGACAT
CCATTCATGAAGCAGCACAGAGCCCTCAAAGCTCTGGTGGACATGCCACTCAAGGGCTCTGGACAGGCCC
AGACAATAGTCTGCCCCAACGCTCATCTTCAGTCCATTAGTGGAAAAAAGGTTTCTTCTGACCAAGGAAG
CTGTTTCCTCTGGAAAACAATCACTTAACAAGGACATTCATAACACAAAGCCGCTGTCAGCTAACATCAC
CATGACGCAAGCACTTCCCTTGGGGTTCATAGTAAGTGACTCAGGGCTCACAGCCCTGCAGAGTGCTTGC
CCTTCACTACTTTATGCTGGAGTTAAGTGGGGAGTCAGACACCCCAGATGACCTGCCCAAGTCAGAAAGC
TTCGAGGCATAGAAGCCAGCATGTCCTCGGCCTTCCTACATAGCAGCTGCCTCTTATCCTCAAGTGCCAC
CCAGTCATTCCTGAAAAGGTCTGGCCGCCACTCCTGAGGATGGACGGGCAGCTTGGCTCCCTGTCCCCAC
TGTACTTGTTGGGAAGAGGCCAAACAGTCCTCTGGAGCTCTTGAAGCATGCTGGTGTACCCGGGAGGGTG
GCAAGAGCGATGGGGATGGGAGGGCCCTGGCTATGCATGGTCTAGAAGCCGTGGGCTAGGTGTGCATAGG
TCAAGCATAGGCCAACTAATCTGGGCCCCAAACCATAAAGTTTTTCTGGTGCCTGAAGTAAAGGAGTCTG
TAAAGCCTAGAGCAGAATGCGGTGATGCACGCCTGTAACCCTAGCCACTGGAGAGGCAGAGACAAAAAGA
TGAAGAGCTCAAAGCAGCTTTCAGCTGTAGTAAGTTCAAGGCCAGCCTGGACTAAACTAGACTGCCTTAG
AAACAAACAACTGACTTACAGTCTAAATCAGGAATTACACCAGCTTTCTCAGACTGGCTCTGTTTAGCTG
GGTCTCCTCCCATTTCCTGTCCTAGAATAACACCCACTTCCAATCCTGCCCTTAGACCTGAGATATTCCC
AACCTCAGGGCCTGGGGTCTCCCCAAAGCTCTCTTTCCTCTTTACGGCTGTGGGTCTCACCAAGGACTAT
CTCTGAGCTCTATCCTACACCCTAGCCTCTACCCTAGAAGGCCTGGAACTCACAGAAACTCTCCTGCCTC
TGCTTCCAATGGCTGGGACTAAAGGCACGCGTCACGACTGGCCTTCTTTTTTATGTTTTTTAATATTGAG
ACAGTGTCTCAGCCAAGTTACTCAGTCTGGCCTTGAACTTTTGACCTTTCTACTTTAGCTTCCCAAGTGG
CTCTGACCACAGGCCCATGAAGCCAGATCCTCTGTGCAAGCTTTGCACCTTACTGAGCCTGGAGTTAACA
TTGCCACCATAGCTTTCCCATTTGTGTCCTTAGTAGAAACAATGGGCACTATTCCCAAGCTCTCCCCACC
CCCGGCTCTACAGGGTTATGCATGGGATAGAAACATCCTGGGTGCCCCCGAAGCAGCCATGCCTGGCACA
GGGCAGACCTTTCACTGTGTTCAGCCTTGACTCCATGACTGTGGCCGTTAGCCCATGAGACTGCAAGTGG
GAATTTCTTTCTAAAGCCCACCTGATATGGGTGCTTCCTCTCATCCTATACCACAACTAACAACCTGCCC
ACCCCTTCTGGTGCTGACCCTGCTCCATACGTGCCAGCCCTTGCTGGATGGGGGCCTGTGGACCCCTTTA
GTCTGCTGAGAGCAGCTGGAATATTCAACTATGATTTCCAGGTGACCCTCCAGTCGGCTCACCTCACTGA
TCGCACAGCACCAATCACTGTGGGCAGTGGCTCCTGTCAGACGGTGGCCGGTGACAGCCTGCATGGCTGG
CTCCCCTCCTCCACCACCCTCTGCACTGACACGCCCACGTGTGTCCCCAGATGCCTGAATCACTGCTGAC
AGCTTGGGACCTGTCGGCTGAGGCTCCTGGGGAGCCACTGGGGAGGGGGTTAGCAGCCACGTTGTCGCCT
CCTAGGGAACACCTGCAGACATAAATAGGCAGCCCAGCCCGCCAAGGCAGCAGAGCCTGAGCTGCACACA
GTGCCCACCTATGCTCGCCAGGATGCTCAACACTACGCTCTCCGCTTGTTTCCTGAGCCTGCTGGCCTTC
TCCTCCGCCTGCTACTTCCAGAACTGCCCAAGAGGCGGCAAGAGGGCCATCTCTGACATGGAGCTGAGAC
AGGTACCACTGTGGTCCCTTTAGGCTGCTGGCAGATGCTGTAGGGACAGGGGCTAGGAGAGAGGGAAATG
TTATCTGAGCAGTCAGACTTTATGGGAGGTTCCTGGAAGGAGGCAGTATCTTACAGCAGAGTAGATGGAC
TACCCAGAAGGGTGAGAGGGGACCAGGTGCTAGAGAAGCCGCATAAAGGATACTGTCCCCAGGCAGGGGA
TATGCCAGAAAATGAGAGACACTTCCTTATGACTGGGCTTGGGATGAGAACAGGTTAAACTGGGTGCCCT
GGACTCCTCTGCACACCCGGAGGTTGAGGACTGGGCAGATTATGCAAAACTATTCTTGCCTGAATTCAAA
TCCTTTCCCACCCAGCTCAGCCTCCCTTGGTGCCTTTTCTAGCCAGCAGTGCCAGCTTCTTCCTGTCCAC
AGAAGGTGGCCAATGCCCCATGCCCAAGTGGAGCATTTCCCGCATCGAACCTCAGCCTCTTGCTCAGATC
TGTTGTATTGTATGTTCAGCTGTGAGTCTGCCTGCCCCTCTGGCAGAGTTTGAGGGAATCTAGCTACTAG
GCTCAATTCTGGTCAGGCGATGGGTGGCTGAATGTTGAGTTGTTGAACAAGTTTCGAGTGGGCAGGTAGG
CAGCTCCTGTAGTCTGCCTTCCCTTTGCAGAGTTCCTTTGGAGGTGTGTCCGGGACCTAATTTAGTCCTT
GCCACCTACCAACTAAGACATTATAGGTTGGCGGGAGGTAAAGGCTCATATGAAGCCACCAGCGTGGGGC
AGAGGTGAGAGCAAAGCCAGAAGACGAGTGAGCTATCTAGATACTCTGTGGGGAGTGAGAATCTAGGGAT
GTGTAGGAGGACCATCTGAATGACGGAGAGGTAAGCCTCCGAGAGATGGCTGCACACCAGTGACACTGAG
AACTGAGGAAGGTCTCCCTCAAGTGTTGCCCCGCAGCGAGAGGGTTTTGAGACCTCATGAGCTGACCACT
GATCTTTCTGATGTCCCAGCCGGTTAGATTTTCACTCTTGCCCTTACCGCTGCTTCGTCCTGGACATCGC
CAGAGCACCAGCAACGCAAAGCAGCAGGTGACACTAGGTTCCCACCGCCCCTCTTGGCCTCGTTCCAGCT
GACCTCCCCCACCCCTTTCCTCCACAGTGTCTCCCCTGCGGCCCGGGCGGCAAAGGACGCTGCTTCGGAC
CAAGCATCTGCTGCGCGGACGAGCTGGGCTGCTTCGTGGGCACCGCCGAGGCGCTGCGCTGCCAGGAGGA
GAACTACCTGCCCTCGCCCTGCCAGTCCGGCCAGAAGCCCTGCGGGAGCGGGGGCCGCTGCGCCGCCGTG
GGCATCTGCTGCAGCGACGGTGCGCACAGGGCCGGGCGGGCATCGCATGGAGTGGGGTGGGAGGCAAAGG
CGGGGGGCTAAGTGGGGGGCTGGGGAATCAGGACAGGAAGTGGAGGGTGAGAATGAAGGGAGTCGAGGGT
TGGAAGGTAGCAGGGGGGATTGTTGGGACCGCACCCTTGGAGCTGAGCCCAAGGCGCCTGCGCTCACAGA
GCTCTTCCTTCAGAGAGCTGCGTGGCCGAGCCCGAGTGCCACGACGGTTTTTTCCGCCTCACCCGCGCTC
GGGAGCCAAGCAACGCCACACAGCTGGACGGCCCTGCTCGGGCGCTGCTGCTAAGGCTGGTACAGCTGGC
TGGGACACGGGAGTCCGTGGATTCTGCCAAGCCCCGGGTCTTGCGGCCCGGGATCCACCGGCCGGTCGCC
ACCATGGTGAGCAAGGGCGAGGAGCTGTTCACCGGGGTGGTGCCCATCCTGGTCGAGCTGGACGGCGACG
TAAACGGCCACAAGTTCAGCGTGTCCGGCGAGGGCGAGGGCGATGCCACCTACGGCAAGCTGACCCTGAA
GTTCATCTGCACCACCGGCAAGCTGCCCGTGCCCTGGCCCACCCTCGTGACCACCCTGACCTACGGCGTG
CAGTGCTTCAGCCGCTACCCCGACCACATGAAGCAGCACGACTTCTTCAAGTCCGCCATGCCCGAAGGCT
ACGTCCAGGAGCGCACCATCTTCTTCAAGGACGACGGCAACTACAAGACCCGCGCCGAGGTGAAGTTCGA
GGGCGACACCCTGGTGAACCGCATCGAGCTGAAGGGCATCGACTTCAAGGAGGACGGCAACATCCTGGGG
CACAAGCTGGAGTACAACTACAACAGCCACAACGTCTATATCATGGCCGACAAGCAGAAGAACGGCATCA
AGGTGAACTTCAAGATCCGCCACAACATCGAGGACGGCAGCGTGCAGCTCGCCGACCACTACCAGCAGAA
CACCCCCATCGGCGACGGCCCCGTGCTGCTGCCCGACAACCACTACCTGAGCACCCAGTCCGCCCTGAGC
AAAGACCCCAACGAGAAGCGCGATCACATGGTCCTGCTGGAGTTCGTGACCGCCGCCGGGATCACTCTCG
GCATGGACGAGCTGTACAAGTAAAGCGGCCGCAACTACTGAGCCATCGCCCCCACGCCTCGCCCCTACAG
CATGGAAAATAAACTTTTAAAAACTGCACCCTGGTGTCTGTCTCTATTTCTGGGGTGGGGAGAAGAGGGG
AGGGAGAGGCGTTGGAGTGGGAACTTTCTACTCTGCCCTGGCTAACCCCCACACCCGAAGTCGTGCATAG
TCCACGCCCCCTTCCCCACCAGAAGGGGCAGAACCTGTAAGTCTTATAGAATAAAGGAAGCGATCGGGTG
CTCCTGGATACCCACCTAATACTCAGGACAAAGGCAACCCCAAGCTCAGAAGAGGGGAAAGGTCTGGGAC
CCAAAGCGGCCCTGAAGGGTCAGGGTGACTTACTGATTCTTTGGCTGAGACCGGAATAAAAGGAGAGAGG
CAGGCCATTGGTGGACAAAAGGAACTGAGCTGGATATGGGGAGAGACAGATCGGCAAGAGTAACAAAGAA
AGGGGGGGACAAGCCAGGGGTGGCTATCTCAGCCCTGATTTCACCTAAGGCAAAAACAGCTTGAAGGACT
TCCACTCACCCAAGACTGTGCTTGGATGGGAGAAGGTACAGAGATGTTACCCCAAACCTAAAGGAGACAA
CGCCACCTGCATTCTCTCCAGGTGCTCCACACCAACCACTGAGAGGCAAACCCCAGTGAGAGCCTAGCTA
CAAGCCCCTTACAGGCACGTGTTCAAACTGCCACGCCCTTACTCCCCGCACGGAAATAGACAAGATAGGC
TGGAGTTGTGTCTCAGGAGCAGAAGGCATCCCTGGCCTGAATTTGGTCCCCAGCACCATGGAGATGGAAG
AGGAGGGGAAAGGGGAAGAGGAGGAAAGGGTAACAACTGCTAGGGGCGTTTCTATGACTCTTGACCGCAA
CCATAGCTCGGGACTCAGAGATGCATGAGCCCAGCAGCAGCGCGCACACATGCTGACAGTAGCGCCCAGA
CCACGCTCTTTGGCACTCCTTCCCTCCCCTTCTCATTAGCTTCTCTTTTTTTTCTAAAATTTTAGATTTA
TTCATTTATTTATGTATATGGATGCTTTTTCATGTATATATGTATGTATGATCTGGGCATCATGTGTGTG
CCTGGTGCTGCAGAGGTCAGGAGAGGGCATCAGACTCCCTGGACCTGGAGTTACAGGTAGTTACATCCTA
CCATGTGGGCACTATGAACTGAATCCCAGTCCTCTTAAATGACCTTAACGACCAAGTCAGCGAGCACTTC
AGCCCCCAACCTGTCCTTCCTCCAGGCCCCTTGGTGCCTTGGCCAGAGAGGGCTGCTCTCTCAGGTTTTC
CATCCTTCCATCTTCTGGGCTCCCTGTTCTTCACCCTCCTGTTAACTTCCCACTTTCTCTCTCCGCCCCA
TCAGTCCCGGGCAGCCTCTTCTCCTAAGACTGCAGCAAGGTCTCCTAAGGCCACACTATGCTATAACTTC
TTGGGATGCTCTGCAGACTCTAAGGTCAGGGGCAACTACAGGGAAGAAAGAGATTAGTCTCAGTGACCTG
ACTAGGTGGCTCAGGATGGTCAGTTCTGGACAGAGTCTTGGTCTTCTACCCGGTCTCCAGTTCTCTTCCC
ACCTCCTCAGCACCTTTCCCCCTCTCTGCTTGCCTGGGTTTAACCAGGGGGTACAGGGACCAGGCAGACT
CCTATCCCAGCCTCCTCCTTACATGGCCCTCTCAGGGTCTGACCTCCAATAGGGCAGGGCCAAGGAAGGG
CGAGGCCAAAAAGGGACAGAGAGGAGGTAGGTGTGGCAGGTTGTGTGGCCACACTTGGTTCAATCCCTAG
GGCTGGTGTATGGACAGTTTCAGAATGGAGGTGAGAGCCTCACTCTGCTCCTCTGCCCAGGTGGAGACTT
GCAAACGTCCCTTTCCAACACCTGTTTCTGGAAGAATCAGGCTCCTATTTCTCAAGGAAAGGAGTTGCAT
GTGCCCAGCCTACTTGTGCCTACTGGACATGCTATTCTTCTTCCCTTTCAGGGAGTCCCTTCCTCAGCTA
CAGAGCCATTGAAGGGCACTCCGAGACATCACAGTAGTTGCTTGCCGCCTCTCTGCAGCCTCTAGAAGCA
AAGGGGCTTGTGTGAGCAAATGCCAGGAGTGCTCTGACCCCCACACAGATGCTGTGGCACGCGTACAACC
CCCAAACACACAGCGAAGCAATAGTGAAAAGTCGACCGCGGACATGTACAGAGCTCGAGAAGTACTAGTG
GCCACGTGGGCCGTGCACCTTAAGCTTGGCTGTTTTGGCGGATGAGAGAAGATTTTCAGCCTGATACAGA
TTAAATCAGAACGCAGAAGCGGTCTGATAAAACAGAATTTGCCTGGCGGCAGTAGCGCGGTGGTCCCACC
TGACCCCATGCCGAACTCAGAAGTGAAACGCCGTAGCGCCGATGGTAGTGTGGGGTCTCCCCATGCGAGA
GTAGGGAACTGCCAGGCATCAAATAAAACGAAAGGCTCAGTCGAAAGACTGGGCCTTTCGTTTTATCTGT
TGTTTGTCGGTGAACGCTCTCCTGAGTAGGACAAATCCGCCGGGAGCGGATTTGAACGTTGCGAAGCAAC
GGCCCGGAGGGTGGCGGGCAGGACGCCCGCCATAAACTGCCAGGCATCAAATTAAGCAGAAGGCCATCCT
GACGGATGGCCTTTTTGCGTTTCTACAAACTCTTTTTGTTTATTTTTCTAAATACATTCAAATATGTATC
CGCTCATGAGACAATAACCCTGATAAATGCTTCAATAATATTGAAAAAGGAAGAGTATGAGTATTCAACA
TTTCCGTGTCGCCCTTATTCCCTTTTTTGCGGCATTTTGCCTTCCTGTTTTTGCTCACCCAGAAACGCTG
GTGAAAGTAAAAGATGCTGAAGATCAGTTGGGTGCACGAGTGGGTTACATCGAACTGGATCTCAACAGCG
GTAAGATCCTTGAGAGTTTTCGCCCCGAAGAACGTTTTCCAATGATGAGCACTTTTAAAGTTCTGCTATG
TGGCGCGGTATTATCCCGTGTTGACGCCGGGCAAGAGCAACTCGGTCGCCGCATACACTATTCTCAGAAT
GACTTGGTTGAGTACTCACCAGTCACAGAAAAGCATCTTACGGATGGCATGACAGTAAGAGAATTATGCA
GTGCTGCCATAACCATGAGTGATAACACTGCGGCCAACTTACTTCTGACAACGATCGGAGGACCGAAGGA
GCTAACCGCTTTTTTGCACAACATGGGGGATCATGTAACTCGCCTTGATCGTTGGGAACCGGAGCTGAAT
GAAGCCATACCAAACGACGAGCGTGACACCACGATGCCTGTAGCAATGGCAACAACGTTGCGCAAACTAT
TAACTGGCGAACTACTTACTCTAGCTTCCCGGCAACAATTAATAGACTGGATGGAGGCGGATAAAGTTGC
AGGACCACTTCTGCGCTCGGCCCTTCCGGCTGGCTGGTTTATTGCTGATAAATCTGGAGCCGGTGAGCGT
GGGTCTCGCGGTATCATTGCAGCACTGGGGCCAGATGGTAAGCCCTCCCGTATCGTAGTTATCTACACGA
CGGGGAGTCAGGCAACTATGGATGAACGAAATAGACAGATCGCTGAGATAGGTGCCTCACTGATTAAGCA
TTGGTAACTGTCAGACCAAGTTTACTCATATATACTTTAGATTGATTTAAAACTTCATTTTTAATTTAAA
AGGATCTAGGTGAAGATCCTTTTTGATAATCTCATGACCAAAATCCCTTAACGTGAGTTTTCGTTCCACT
GAGCGTCAGACCCCGTAGAAAAGATCAAAGGATCTTCTTGAGATCCTTTTTTTCTGCGCGTAATCTGCTG
CTTGCAAACAAAAAAACCACCGCTACCAGCGGTGGTTTGTTTGCCGGATCAAGAGCTACCAACTCTTTTT
CCGAAGGTAACTGGCTTCAGCAGAGCGCAGATACCAAATACTGTCCTTCTAGTGTAGCCGTAGTTAGGCC
ACCACTTCAAGAACTCTGTAGCACCGCCTACATACCTCGCTCTGCTAATCCTGTTACCAGTGGCTGCTGC
CAGTGGCGATAAGTCGTGTCTTACCGGGTTGGACTCAAGACGATAGTTACCGGATAAGGCGCAGCGGTCG
GGCTGAACGGGGGGTTCGTGCACACAGCCCAGCTTGGAGCGAACGACCTACACCGAACTGAGATACCTAC
AGCGTGAGCTATGAGAAAGCGCCACGCTTCCCGAAGGGAGAAAGGCGGACAGGTATCCGGTAAGCGGCAG
GGTCGGAACAGGAGAGCGCACGAGGGAGCTTCCAGGGGGAAACGCCTGGTATCTTTATAGTCCTGTCGGG
TTTCGCCACCTCTGACTTGAGCGTCGATTTTTGTGATGCTCGTCAGGGGGGCGGAGCCTATGGAAAAACG
CCAGCAACGCGGCCTTTTTACGGTTCCTGGCCTTTTGCTGGCCTTTTGCTCACATGTTCTTTCCTGCGTT
ATCCCCTGATTCTGTGGATAACCGTATTACCGCCTTTGAGTGAGCTGATACCGCTCGCCGCAGCCGAACG
ACCGAGCGCAGCGAGTCAGTGAGCGAGGAAGCGGAAGAGCGCCTGATGCGGTATTTTCTCCTTACGCATC
TGTGCGGTATTTCACACCGCATATGGTGCACTCTCAGTACAATCTGCTCTGATGCCGCATAGTTAAGCCA
GTATACACTCCGCTATCGCTACGTGACTGGGTCATGGCTGCGCCCCGACACCCGCCAACACCCGCTGACG
CGCCCTGACGGGCTTGTCTGCTCCCGGCATCCGCTTACAGACAAGCTGTGACCGTCTCCGGGAGCTGCAT
GTGTCAGAGGTTTTCACCGTCATCACCGAAACGCGCGAGGCAGCTGCGGTAAAGCTCATCAGCGTGGTCG
TGAAGCGATTCACAGATGTCTGCCTGTTCATCCGCGTCCAGCTCGTTGAGTTTCTCCAGAAGCGTTAATG
TCTGGCTTCTGATAAAGCGGGCCATGTTAAGGGCGGTTTTTTCCTGTTTGGTCACTGATGCCTCCGTGTA
AGGGGGATTTCTGTTCATGGGGGTAATGATACCGATGAAACGAGAGAGGATGCTCACGATACGGGTTACT
GATGATGAACATGCCCGGTTACTGGAACGTTGTGAGGGTAAACAACTGGCGGTATGGATGCGGCGGGACC
AGAGAAAAATCACTCAGGGTCAATGCCAGCGCTTCGTTAATACAGATGTAGGTGTTCCACAGGGTAGCCA
GCAGCATCCTGCGATGCAGATCCGGAACATAATGGTGCAGGGCGCTGACTTCCGCGTTTCCAGACTTTAC
GAAACACGGAAACCGAAGACCATTCATGTTGTTGCTCAGGTCGCAGACGTTTTGCAGCAGCAGTCGCTTC
ACGTTCGCTCGCGTATCGGTGATTCATTCTGCTAACCAGTAAGGCAACCCCGCCAGCCTAGCCGGGTCCT
CAACGACAGGAGCACGATCATGCGCACCCGTGGCCAGGACCCAACGCTGCCCGAAATTCTCATGTTTGAC
AGCT
