>Addgene plasmid #40865 | p3.5VPIII.EGFP.IGR2.1 | addgene partial sequence | sequence record 55044 | EGFP-N 5'-CGTCGCCGTCCAGCTCGACCAG-3'
CCTCGCCCTTGCTCACCATGGTGGCGACCGGCCGGTGGATCCCGGGCCGCAAGACCCGGGGCTTGGCAGA
ATCCACGGACTCCCGTGTCCCAGCCAGCTGTACCAGCCTTAGCAGCAGCGCCCGAGCAGGGCCGTCCAGC
TGTGTGGCGTTGCTTGGCTCCCGAGCGCGGGTGAGGCGGAAAAAACCGTCGTGGCACTCGGGCTCGGCCA
CGCAGCTCTCTGAAGGAAGAGCTCTGTGAGCGCAGGCGCCCTTGGGGCTCAGCTCCAAGGGTGCGGTCCC
AACAATCCCCCCTGCTACCTTCCAACCCTCGACTCCCTTCATTCTCACCCTCCACTTCCTGTCCTGATTC
CCCAGCCCCCCACTTAGCCCCCCGCCTTTACCTCCCACCCCACTCCATGCGATGCCCGCCCGGCCCTGTG
CGCACCGTCGCTGCAGCAGATGCCCACGGCGGCGCAGCGGCCCCCGCTCCCGCAGGGCTTCTGGCCGGAC
TGGCAGGGCGAGGGCAGGTAGTTCTCCTCCTGGCAGCGCAGCGCCTCGGCGGTGCCCACGAAGCAGCCCA
GCTCGTCCGCGCAGCAGATGCTTGGTCCGAAGCAGCGTCCTTTGCCGCCCGGGCCGCAGGGGAGACACTG
TGGAGGAAAGGGGTGGGGGAGGTCAGCTGGAACGAGGCCAAGAGGGGCGGTGGGAACCTAGTGTCACCTG
CTGCTTTGCGTTGCTGGTGCTCTGGCGATGTCCAGGACGAAGCAGCGGTAAGGGCAAGAGTGAAAATCTA
ACCGGCTGGGTCATCAGAAAGATCAGTGGTCAGCTCATGAGGTCTCAAAACCCTCTCGCTGCGGGGCAAC
ACTTGAGGGAGA
