>Addgene plasmid #40865 | p3.5VPIII.EGFP.IGR2.1 | addgene partial sequence | sequence record 55045 | EGFP-C 5'-CATGGTCCTGCTGGAGTTCGTG-3'
CTACTGAGCCATCGCCCCCACGCCTCGCCCCTACAGCATGGAAAATAAACTTTTAAAAACTGCACCCTGG
TGTCTGTCTCTATTTCTGGGGTGGGGAGAAGAGGGGAGGGAGAGGCGTTGGAGTGGGAACTTTCTACTCT
GCCCTGGCTAACCCCCACACCCGAAGTCGTGCATAGTCCACGCCCCCTTCCCCACCAGAAGGGGCAGAAC
CTGTAAGTCTTATAGAATAAAGGAAGCGATCGGGTGCTCCTGGATACCCACCTAATACTCAGGACAAAGG
CAACCCCAAGCTCAGAAGAGGGGAAAGGTCTGGGACCCAGAGCGGCCCTGAAGGGTCAGGGTGACTTACT
GATTCTTTGGCTGAGACCGGAATAAAAGGAGAGAGGCAGGCCATTGGTGGACAAAAGGAACTGAGCTGGA
TATGGGGAGAGACAGATCGGCAAGAGTAACAAAGAAAGGGGGGGACAAGCCAGGGGTGGCTATCTCAGCC
CTGATTTCACCTAAGGCAAAAACAGCTTGAAGGACTTCCACTCACCCAAGACTGTGCTTGGATGGGAGAA
GGTACAGAGATGTTACCCCAAACCTAAAGGAGACAACGCCACCTGCATTCTCTCCAGGTGCTCCACACCA
ACCACTGAGAGGCAAACCCCAGTGAGAGCCTAGCTACAAGCCCCTTACAGGCACGTGTTCAAACTGCCAC
GCCCTTACTCCCCGCACGGAAATAGACAAGATAGGCTGGAGTTGTGTCTCAGGAGCAGAAGGCATCCCTG
GCCTGAATTTGGTCCCCAGCACCATGGAGATGGAAGAGGAGGGGAAAGGGGAAGAGGAGGAAAGGG
