>Addgene plasmid #40865 | p3.5VPIII.EGFP.IGR2.1 | addgene partial sequence | sequence record 55491 | M13_pUC_rev_primer
GGTGACCACGTCGTGGAATGCCTTCGAATTCAGCACCTGCACATGGGACGTCGACCTGAGGTAATTATAA
CCCGGGCCCTATATATGGATCCCCACACCGTGTGCATATGGTTCACCACCTTTTTCAGTGACTTCCTCTT
TGCAGTCACCAGCTGAAGGTATGGGGAGGACTCTAGCGGCCGTTGGCCTCTACCCAGCCGGGACCTGCAA
GGCCGTGCACAGCCTCATCCCTCAGCAATGGCACTGAGTGATGCCAGGCCTGCCATCTCATGTGCCTTTG
GCTGTTGGGACACAGTGTGCCTCTATGGAGCCAGCCTAACCCTTCGTGCTAGACAAACTGCACAATTTCT
GCTCGACCTCAGAGGCTTTTTTATCTTTCCTTGTGAGTTTCTTGTCACCCAGCAGTGTTTCTTGCCTCTT
TGCTTGATGCCTCTGCGGGAAGATGGACAGGGCTGGTTTTTCCCACTTCCCCGCAAACAGGTTTGTCATA
CCTTTTGGGGGTGGGTGGTTTTGTCCTTGTCAAGCATAGCAGGTCACCCGACCCAGCACTGTGAATCTAC
CCAACTCGTCTCTGTACAAAATTAAACAACAAAAAGAAAGTTGTTTTTCTCGAGACGAGGTTTCTCTATG
TAGCCCTGGCTATCCTGGATCTTGCTCTATAGACCAGGCTATCCTCGAACTCAGAGAACTGCCTGCCTCT
GTCTCTTGAGTGCTGGCATTGAGTATTAAGTCGTGGGAGGTGCAGCTATTTGAATAGTGATTGCAGATTG
GAACCCTGAGAAGGTGGGTGGGTGGGTGGGGGAACAAGAGTTAAATCAAACTATGTTAAATCAGAAAGGC
CCCATGCCTATCCAGTGGAAGCTGTCACTGGAGGTTCTAACTACAGGTCTGGCATGTCAGGGAAGGGCTC
AGAA
